>Addgene plasmid #26971 | pAAV-CaMKIIa-eNpHR 3.0-EYFP | addgene full sequence | sequence record 196840 | Addgene NGS Result
CAACGCGGCCTTTTTACGGTTCCTGGCCTTTTGCTGGCCTTTTGCTCACATGTCCTGCAGGCAGCTGCGC
GCTCGCTCGCTCACTGAGGCCGCCCGGGCGTCGGGCGACCTTTGGTCGCCCGGCCTCAGTGAGCGAGCGA
GCGCGCAGAGAGGGAGTGGCCAACTCCATCACTAGGGGTTCCTGCGGCCGCACGCGTTTAACATTATGGC
CTTAGGTCACTTCATCTCCATGGGGTTCTTCTTCTGATTTTCTAGAAAATGAGATGGGGGTGCAGAGAGC
TTCCTCAGTGACCTGCCCAGGGTCACATCAGAAATGTCAGAGCTAGAACTTGAACTCAGATTACTAATCT
TAAATTCCATGCCTTGGGGGCATGCAAGTACGATATACAGAAGGAGTGAACTCATTAGGGCAGATGACCA
ATGAGTTTAGGAAAGAAGAGTCCAGGGCAGGGTACATCTACACCACCCGCCCAGCCCTGGGTGAGTCCAG
CCACGTTCACCTCATTATAGTTGCCTCTCTCCAGTCCTACCTTGACGGGAAGCACAAGCAGAAACTGGGA
CAGGAGCCCCAGGAGACCAAATCTTCATGGTCCCTCTGGGAGGATGGGTGGGGAGAGCTGTGGCAGAGGC
CTCAGGAGGGGCCCTGCTGCTCAGTGGTGACAGATAGGGGTGAGAAAGCAGACAGAGTCATTCCGTCAGC
ATTCTGGGTCTGTTTGGTACTTCTTCTCACGCTAAGGTGGCGGTGTGATATGCACAATGGCTAAAAAGCA
GGGAGAGCTGGAAAGAAACAAGGACAGAGACAGAGGCCAAGTCAACCAGACCAATTCCCAGAGGAAGCAA
AGAAACCATTACAGAGACTACAAGGGGGAAGGGAAGGAGAGATGAATTAGCTTCCCCTGTAAACCTTAGA
ACCCAGCTGTTGCCAGGGCAACGGGGCAATACCTGTCTCTTCAGAGGAGATGAAGTTGCCAGGGTAACTA
CATCCTGTCTTTCTCAAGGACCATCCCAGAATGTGGCACCCACTAGCCGTTACCATAGCAACTGCCTCTT
TGCCCCACTTAATCCCATCCCGTCTGTTAAAAGGGCCCTATAGTTGGAGGTGGGGGAGGTAGGAAGAGCG
ATGATCACTTGTGGACTAAGTTTGTTCGCATCCCCTTCTCCAACCCCCTCAGTACATCACCCTGGGGGAA
CAGGGTCCACTTGCTCCTGGGCCCACACAGTCCTGCAGTATTGTGTATATAAGGCCAGGGCAAAGAGGAG
CAGGTTTTAAAGTGAAAGGCAGGCAGGTGTTGGGGAGGCAGTTACCGGGGCAACGGGAACAGGGCGTTTC
GGAGGTGGTTGCCATGGGGACCTGGATGCTGACGAAGGCTCGCGAGGCTGTGAGCAGCCACAGTGCCCTG
CTCAGAAGCCCCAAGCTCGTCAGTCAAGCCGGTTCTCCGTTTGCACTCAGGAGCACGGGCAGGCGAGTGG
CCCCTAGTTCTGGGGGCAGCTCTAGAGCGGTACCGGATCCCCGGGTACCGGTAGGCCACCATGACAGAGA
CCCTGCCTCCCGTGACCGAGAGTGCCGTGGCCCTTCAAGCCGAGGTTACCCAAAGGGAGTTGTTCGAGTT
CGTGCTGAACGACCCTTTGCTTGCAAGCAGTCTCTATATCAACATCGCACTTGCAGGACTGAGTATACTG
CTGTTCGTTTTTATGACCCGAGGACTCGATGATCCACGGGCAAAACTTATTGCTGTGTCAACCATCCTTG
TGCCTGTCGTCAGCATTGCCTCCTACACTGGATTGGCGAGCGGCCTGACAATTTCCGTTCTTGAAATGCC
AGCGGGCCATTTTGCAGAAGGCAGCTCAGTGATGCTGGGAGGAGAAGAGGTAGATGGTGTAGTCACCATG
TGGGGACGGTATCTCACCTGGGCACTTTCCACGCCCATGATTCTCCTCGCTCTGGGTCTCCTGGCCGGAA
GCAATGCTACAAAGCTCTTCACAGCTATCACTTTCGATATCGCTATGTGCGTGACTGGCCTTGCCGCGGC
CCTGACTACCTCCTCCCACCTCATGAGATGGTTCTGGTACGCTATCAGTTGTGCATGCTTTCTGGTGGTC
TTGTATATCCTGCTGGTGGAGTGGGCACAGGACGCCAAAGCCGCGGGAACCGCTGACATGTTCAATACCC
TGAAGCTGTTGACAGTAGTGATGTGGCTGGGGTATCCAATTGTGTGGGCTCTTGGAGTCGAGGGTATCGC
GGTGTTGCCCGTTGGGGTGACGAGCTGGGGATATTCTTTCCTGGATATCGTGGCAAAGTACATTTTCGCA
TTCTTGCTCCTGAACTATCTGACGTCAAACGAATCTGTCGTGTCCGGCAGCATTTTGGATGTTCCATCTG
CTTCTGGGACCCCGGCTGATGATGCGGCCGCCAAGAGCAGGATCACCAGCGAGGGCGAGTACATCCCCCT
GGACCAGATCGACATCAACGTGGTGAGCAAGGGCGAGGAGCTGTTCACCGGGGTGGTGCCCATCCTGGTC
GAGCTGGACGGCGACGTAAACGGCCACAAGTTCAGCGTGTCCGGCGAGGGCGAGGGCGATGCCACCTACG
GCAAGCTGACCCTGAAGTTCATCTGCACCACCGGCAAGCTGCCCGTGCCCTGGCCCACCCTCGTGACCAC
CTTCGGCTACGGCCTGCAGTGCTTCGCCCGCTACCCCGACCACATGAAGCAGCACGACTTCTTCAAGTCC
GCCATGCCCGAAGGCTACGTCCAGGAGCGCACCATCTTCTTCAAGGACGACGGCAACTACAAGACCCGCG
CCGAGGTGAAGTTCGAGGGCGACACCCTGGTGAACCGCATCGAGCTGAAGGGCATCGACTTCAAGGAGGA
CGGCAACATCCTGGGGCACAAGCTGGAGTACAACTACAACAGCCACAACGTCTATATCATGGCCGACAAG
CAGAAGAACGGCATCAAGGTGAACTTCAAGATCCGCCACAACATCGAGGACGGCAGCGTGCAGCTCGCCG
ACCACTACCAGCAGAACACCCCCATCGGCGACGGCCCCGTGCTGCTGCCCGACAACCACTACCTGAGCTA
CCAGTCCGCCCTGAGCAAAGACCCCAACGAGAAGCGCGATCACATGGTCCTGCTGGAGTTCGTGACCGCC
GCCGGGATCACTCTCGGCATGGACGAGCTGTACAAGTTCTGCTACGAGAACGAGGTGTAATGAGAATTCG
ATATCAAGCTTATCGATAATCAACCTCTGGATTACAAAATTTGTGAAAGATTGACTGGTATTCTTAACTA
TGTTGCTCCTTTTACGCTATGTGGATACGCTGCTTTAATGCCTTTGTATCATGCTATTGCTTCCCGTATG
GCTTTCATTTTCTCCTCCTTGTATAAATCCTGGTTGCTGTCTCTTTATGAGGAGTTGTGGCCCGTTGTCA
GGCAACGTGGCGTGGTGTGCACTGTGTTTGCTGACGCAACCCCCACTGGTTGGGGCATTGCCACCACCTG
TCAGCTCCTTTCCGGAACTTTCGCTTTCCCCCTCCCTATTGCCACGGCGGAACTCATCGCCGCCTGCCTT
GCCCGCTGCTGGACAGGGGCTCGGCTGTTGGGCACTGACAATTCCGTGGTGTTGTCGGGGAAATCATCGT
CCTTTCCTTGGCTGCTCGCCTATGTTGCCACCTGGATTCTGCGCGGGACGTCCTTCTGCTACGTCCCTTC
GGCCCTCAATCCAGCGGACCTTCCTTCCCGCGGCCTGCTGCCGGCTCTGCGGCCTCTTCCGCGTCTTCGC
CTTCGCCCTCAGACGAGTCGGATCTCCCTTTGGGCCGCCTCCCCGCATCGATACCGAGCGCTGCTCGAGA
GATCTACGGGTGGCATCCCTGTGACCCCTCCCCAGTGCCTCTCCTGGCCCTGGAAGTTGCCACTCCAGTG
CCCACCAGCCTTGTCCTAATAAAATTAAGTTGCATCATTTTGTCTGACTAGGTGTCCTTCTATAATATTA
TGGGGTGGAGGGGGGTGGTATGGAGCAAGGGGCAAGTTGGGAAGACAACCTGTAGGGCCTGCGGGGTCTA
TTGGGAACCAAGCTGGAGTGCAGTGGCACAATCTTGGCTCACTGCAATCTCCGCCTCCTGGGTTCAAGCG
ATTCTCCTGCCTCAGCCTCCCGAGTTGTTGGGATTCCAGGCATGCATGACCAGGCTCAGCTAATTTTTGT
TTTTTTGGTAGAGACGGGGTTTCACCATATTGGCCAGGCTGGTCTCCAACTCCTAATCTCAGGTGATCTA
CCCACCTTGGCCTCCCAAATTGCTGGGATTACAGGCGTGAACCACTGCTCCCTTCCCTGTCCTTCTGATT
TTGTAGGTAACCACGTGCGGACCGAGCGGCCGCAGGAACCCCTAGTGATGGAGTTGGCCACTCCCTCTCT
GCGCGCTCGCTCGCTCACTGAGGCCGGGCGACCAAAGGTCGCCCGACGCCCGGGCTTTGCCCGGGCGGCC
TCAGTGAGCGAGCGAGCGCGCAGCTGCCTGCAGGGGCGCCTGATGCGGTATTTTCTCCTTACGCATCTGT
GCGGTATTTCACACCGCATA
[95 nt withheld, positions 4571-4665]
T
[46 nt withheld, positions 4667-4712]
C
[141 nt withheld, positions 4714-4854]
CCTTTGACGTTGGAGTCCACGTTCTTT
[37 nt withheld, positions 4882-4918]
ACTCTATCTCGGGCTATTCTTTTGATTTATAAGGGATTTTGCCGATTTCGGTCTATTGGTTAAAAAATGA
GCTGATTTAACAAAAATTTAACGCGAATTTTAACAAAATATTAACGTTTACAATTTTATGGTGCACTCTC
AGTACAATCTGCTCTGATGCCGCATAGTTAAGCCAGCCCCGACACCCGCCAACACCCGCTGACGCGCCCT
GACGGGCTTGTCTGCTCCCGGCATCCGCTTACAGACAAGCTGTGACCGTCTCCGGGAGCTGCATGTGTCA
GAGGTTTTCACCGTCATCACCGAAACGCGCGAGACGAAAGGGCCTCGTGATACGCCTATTTTTATAGGTT
AATGTCATGATAATAATGGTTTCTTAGACGTCAGGTGGCACTTTTCGGGGAAATGTGCGCGGAACCCCTA
TTTGTTTATTTTTCTAAATACATTCAAATATGTATCCGCTCATGAGACAATAACCCTGATAAATGCTTCA
ATAATATTGAAAAAGGAAGAGTATGAGTATTCAACATTTCCGTGTCGCCCTTATTCCCTTTTTTGCGGCA
TTTTGCCTTCCTGTTTTTGCTCACCCAGAAACGCTGGTGAAAGTAAAAGATGCTGAAGATCAGTTGGGTG
CACGAGTGGGTTACATCGAACTGGATCTCAACAGCGGTAAGATCCTTGAGAGTTTTCGCCCCGAAGAACG
TTTTCCAATGATGAGCACTTTTAAAGTTCTGCTATGTGGCGCGGTATTATCCCGTATTGACGCCGGGCAA
GAGCAACTCGGTCGCCGCATACACTATTCTCAGAATGACTTGGTTGAGTACTCACCAGTCACAGAAAAGC
ATCTTACGGATGGCATGACAGTAAGAGAATTATGCAGTGCTGCCATAACCATGAGTGATAACACTGCGGC
CAACTTACTTCTGACAACGATCGGAGGACCGAAGGAGCTAACCGCTTTTTTGCACAACATGGGGGATCAT
GTAACTCGCCTTGATCGTTGGGAACCGGAGCTGAATGAAGCCATACCAAACGACGAGCGTGACACCACGA
TGCCTGTAGCAATGGCAACAACGTTGCGCAAACTATTAACTGGCGAACTACTTACTCTAGCTTCCCGGCA
ACAATTAATAGACTGGATGGAGGCGGATAAAGTTGCAGGACCACTTCTGCGCTCGGCCCTTCCGGCTGGC
TGGTTTATTGCTGATAAATCTGGAGCCGGTGAGCGTGGGTCTCGCGGTATCATTGCAGCACTGGGGCCAG
ATGGTAAGCCCTCCCGTATCGTAGTTATCTACACGACGGGGAGTCAGGCAACTATGGATGAACGAAATAG
ACAGATCGCTGAGATAGGTGCCTCACTGATTAAGCATTGGTAACTGTCAGACCAAGTTTACTCATATATA
CTTTAGATTGATTTAAAACTTCATTTTTAATTTAAAAGGATCTAGGTGAAGATCCTTTTTGATAATCTCA
TGACCAAAATCCCTTAACGTGAGTTTTCGTTCCACTGAGCGTCAGACCCCGTAGAAAAGATCAAAGGATC
TTCTTGAGATCCTTTTTTTCTGCGCGTAATCTGCTGCTTGCAAACAAAAAAACCACCGCTACCAGCGGTG
GTTTGTTTGCCGGATCAAGAGCTACCAACTCTTTTTCCGAAGGTAACTGGCTTCAGCAGAGCGCAGATAC
CAAATACTGTTCTTCTAGTGTAGCCGTAGTTAGGCCACCACTTCAAGAACTCTGTAGCACCGCCTACATA
CCTCGCTCTGCTAATCCTGTTACCAGTGGCTGCTGCCAGTGGCGATAAGTCGTGTCTTACCGGGTTGGAC
TCAAGACGATAGTTACCGGATAAGGCGCAGCGGTCGGGCTGAACGGGGGGTTCGTGCACACAGCCCAGCT
TGGAGCGAACGACCTACACCGAACTGAGATACCTACAGCGTGAGCTATGAGAAAGCGCCACGCTTCCCGA
AGGGAGAAAGGCGGACAGGTATCCGGTAAGCGGCAGGGTCGGAACAGGAGAGCGCACGAGGGAGCTTCCA
GGGGGAAACGCCTGGTATCTTTATAGTCCTGTCGGGTTTCGCCACCTCTGACTTGAGCGTCGATTTTTGT
GATGCTCGTCAGGGGGGCGGAGCCTATGGAAAAACGCCAG
Features (pLannotate 1.2.2; 17 found; start..end, strand, type, name):
     65..92      +  repeat_region  AAV2 ITR (fragment): inverted terminal repeat of adeno-associated virus serotype 2 inverted
    121..148     +  repeat_region  AAV2 ITR (fragment): inverted terminal repeat of adeno-associated virus serotype 2 inverted
    202..1490    +  promoter       CaMKII promoter: promoter for the mouse calcium/calmodulin-dependent kinase II α subunit
   1531..2403    +  CDS            hop: BACH_NATPH - Experimental evidence at protein level: Swiss-Prot protein existence level 1. Light-driven anion pump. Binding affinity for the anions is in the order, bromide > chloride > nitrate > azide > bromate and binding is pH dependent. From Natronomonas pharaonis (Natronobacterium pharaonis).
   2413..2472    +  CDS            KCNJ2 (fragment): KCNJ2_HUMAN - Also known as IRK1. Experimental evidence at protein level: Swiss-Prot protein existence level 1. Probably participates in establishing action potential waveform and excitability of neuronal and muscle tissues. Inward rectifier potassium channels are characterized by a greater tendency to allow potassium to flow into the cell rather than out of it. Their voltage dependence is regulated by the concentration of extracellular potassium; as external potassium is raised, the voltage range of the channel opening shifts to more positive voltages. The inward rectification is mainly due t
   2471..3187    +  CDS            EYFP: enhanced YFP mammalian codon-optimized
   3214..3238    +  misc_feature   MCS (fragment): pBluescript multiple cloning site
   3238..3826    +  misc_feature   WPRE: woodchuck hepatitis virus posttranscriptional regulatory element
   3858..4334    +  polyA_signal   hGH poly(A) signal: human growth hormone polyadenylation signal
   4374..4514    +  repeat_region  AAV2 ITR: inverted terminal repeat of adeno-associated virus serotype 2 inverted
   4519..4570    -  misc_feature   bom (fragment): basis of mobility region from pBR322
   4589..5044    +  rep_origin     f1 ori (sequence partly withheld): f1 bacteriophage origin of replication; arrow indicates direction of (+) strand synthesis
   5045..5094    -  misc_feature   bom (fragment): basis of mobility region from pBR322
   5196..5231    -  CDS            rop (fragment): Rop protein, which maintains plasmids at low copy number; rop
   5326..5430    +  promoter       AmpR promoter: bla
   5431..6291    +  CDS            AmpR: β-lactamase; bla; confers resistance to ampicillin, carbenicillin, and related antibiotics
   6462..7050    +  rep_origin     ori: high-copy-number ColE1/pMB1/pBR322/pUC origin of replication
