>Addgene plasmid #26971 | pAAV-CaMKIIa-eNpHR 3.0-EYFP | analyzer sequence | sequence record 12774
CCTGCAGGCAGCTGCGCGCTCGCTCGCTCACTGAGGCCGCCCGGGCAAAGCCCGGGCGTCGGGCGACCTT
TGGTCGCCCGGCCTCAGTGAGCGAGCGAGCGCGCAGAGAGGGAGTGGCCAACTCCATCACTAGGGGTTCC
TGCGGCCGCACGCGTTTAACATTATGGCCTTAGGTCACTTCATCTCCATGGGGTTCTTCTTCTGATTTTC
TAGAAAATGAGATGGGGGTGCAGAGAGCTTCCTCAGTGACCTGCCCAGGGTCACATCAGAAATGTCAGAG
CTAGAACTTGAACTCAGATTACTAATCTTAAATTCCATGCCTTGGGGGCATGCAAGTACGATATACAGAA
GGAGTGAACTCATTAGGGCAGATGACCAATGAGTTTAGGAAAGAAGAGTCCAGGGCAGGGTACATCTACA
CCACCCGCCCAGCCCTGGGTGAGTCCAGCCACGTTCACCTCATTATAGTTGCCTCTCTCCAGTCCTACCT
TGACGGGAAGCACAAGCAGAAACTGGGACAGGAGCCCCAGGAGACCAAATCTTCATGGTCCCTCTGGGAG
GATGGGTGGGGAGAGCTGTGGCAGAGGCCTCAGGAGGGGCCCTGCTGCTCAGTGGTGACAGATAGGGGTG
AGAAAGCAGACAGAGTCATTCCGTCAGCATTCTGGGTCTGTTTGGTACTTCTTCTCACGCTAAGGTGGCG
GTGTGATATGCACAATGGCTAAAAAGCAGGGAGAGCTGGAAAGAAACAAGGACAGAGACAGAGGCCAAGT
CAACCAGACCAATTCCCAGAGGAAGCAAAGAAACCATTACAGAGACTACAAGGGGGAAGGGAAGGAGAGA
TGAATTAGCTTCCCCTGTAAACCTTAGAACCCAGCTGTTGCCAGGGCAACGGGGCAATACCTGTCTCTTC
AGAGGAGATGAAGTTGCCAGGGTAACTACATCCTGTCTTTCTCAAGGACCATCCCAGAATGTGGCACCCA
CTAGCCGTTACCATAGCAACTGCCTCTTTGCCCCACTTAATCCCATCCCGTCTGTTAAAAGGGCCCTATA
GTTGGAGGTGGGGGAGGTAGGAAGAGCGATGATCACTTGTGGACTAAGTTTGTTCGCATCCCCTTCTCCA
ACCCCCTCAGTACATCACCCTGGGGGAACAGGGTCCACTTGCTCCTGGGCCCACACAGTCCTGCAGTATT
GTGTATATAAGGCCAGGGCAAAGAGGAGCAGGTTTTAAAGTGAAAGGCAGGCAGGTGTTGGGGAGGCAGT
TACCGGGGCAACGGGAACAGGGCGTTTCGGAGGTGGTTGCCATGGGGACCTGGATGCTGACGAAGGCTCG
CGAGGCTGTGAGCAGCCACAGTGCCCTGCTCAGAAGCCCCAAGCTCGTCAGTCAAGCCGGTTCTCCGTTT
GCACTCAGGAGCACGGGCAGGCGAGTGGCCCCTAGTTCTGGGGGCAGCTCTAGAGCGGTACCGGATCCCC
GGGTACCGGTAGGCCACCATGACAGAGACCCTGCCTCCCGTGACCGAGAGTGCCGTGGCCCTTCAAGCCG
AGGTTACCCAAAGGGAGTTGTTCGAGTTCGTGCTGAACGACCCTTTGCTTGCAAGCAGTCTCTATATCAA
CATCGCACTTGCAGGACTGAGTATACTGCTGTTCGTTTTTATGACCCGAGGACTCGATGATCCACGGGCA
AAACTTATTGCTGTGTCAACCATCCTTGTGCCTGTCGTCAGCATTGCCTCCTACACTGGATTGGCGAGCG
GCCTGACAATTTCCGTTCTTGAAATGCCAGCGGGCCATTTTGCAGAAGGCAGCTCAGTGATGCTGGGAGG
AGAAGAGGTAGATGGTGTAGTCACCATGTGGGGACGGTATCTCACCTGGGCACTTTCCACGCCCATGATT
CTCCTCGCTCTGGGTCTCCTGGCCGGAAGCAATGCTACAAAGCTCTTCACAGCTATCACTTTCGATATCG
CTATGTGCGTGACTGGCCTTGCCGCGGCCCTGACTACCTCCTCCCACCTCATGAGATGGTTCTGGTACGC
TATCAGTTGTGCATGCTTTCTGGTGGTCTTGTATATCCTGCTGGTGGAGTGGGCACAGGACGCCAAAGCC
GCGGGAACCGCTGACATGTTCAATACCCTGAAGCTGTTGACAGTAGTGATGTGGCTGGGGTATCCAATTG
TGTGGGCTCTTGGAGTCGAGGGTATCGCGGTGTTGCCCGTTGGGGTGACGAGCTGGGGATATTCTTTCCT
GGATATCGTGGCAAAGTACATTTTCGCATTCTTGCTCCTGAACTATCTGACGTCAAACGAATCTGTCGTG
TCCGGCAGCATTTTGGATGTTCCATCTGCTTCTGGGACCCCGGCTGATGATGCGGCCGCCAAGAGCAGGA
TCACCAGCGAGGGCGAGTACATCCCCCTGGACCAGATCGACATCAACGTGGTGAGCAAGGGCGAGGAGCT
GTTCACCGGGGTGGTGCCCATCCTGGTCGAGCTGGACGGCGACGTAAACGGCCACAAGTTCAGCGTGTCC
GGCGAGGGCGAGGGCGATGCCACCTACGGCAAGCTGACCCTGAAGTTCATCTGCACCACCGGCAAGCTGC
CCGTGCCCTGGCCCACCCTCGTGACCACCTTCGGCTACGGCCTGCAGTGCTTCGCCCGCTACCCCGACCA
CATGAAGCAGCACGACTTCTTCAAGTCCGCCATGCCCGAAGGCTACGTCCAGGAGCGCACCATCTTCTTC
AAGGACGACGGCAACTACAAGACCCGCGCCGAGGTGAAGTTCGAGGGCGACACCCTGGTGAACCGCATCG
AGCTGAAGGGCATCGACTTCAAGGAGGACGGCAACATCCTGGGGCACAAGCTGGAGTACAACTACAACAG
CCACAACGTCTATATCATGGCCGACAAGCAGAAGAACGGCATCAAGGTGAACTTCAAGATCCGCCACAAC
ATCGAGGACGGCAGCGTGCAGCTCGCCGACCACTACCAGCAGAACACCCCCATCGGCGACGGCCCCGTGC
TGCTGCCCGACAACCACTACCTGAGCTACCAGTCCGCCCTGAGCAAAGACCCCAACGAGAAGCGCGATCA
CATGGTCCTGCTGGAGTTCGTGACCGCCGCCGGGATCACTCTCGGCATGGACGAGCTGTACAAGTTCTGC
TACGAGAACGAGGTGTAATGAGAATTCGATATCAAGCTTATCGATAATCAACCTCTGGATTACAAAATTT
GTGAAAGATTGACTGGTATTCTTAACTATGTTGCTCCTTTTACGCTATGTGGATACGCTGCTTTAATGCC
TTTGTATCATGCTATTGCTTCCCGTATGGCTTTCATTTTCTCCTCCTTGTATAAATCCTGGTTGCTGTCT
CTTTATGAGGAGTTGTGGCCCGTTGTCAGGCAACGTGGCGTGGTGTGCACTGTGTTTGCTGACGCAACCC
CCACTGGTTGGGGCATTGCCACCACCTGTCAGCTCCTTTCCGGGACTTTCGCTTTCCCCCTCCCTATTGC
CACGGCGGAACTCATCGCCGCCTGCCTTGCCCGCTGCTGGACAGGGGCTCGGCTGTTGGGCACTGACAAT
TCCGTGGTGTTGTCGGGGAAATCATCGTCCTTTCCTTGGCTGCTCGCCTGTGTTGCCACCTGGATTCTGC
GCGGGACGTCCTTCTGCTACGTCCCTTCGGCCCTCAATCCAGCGGACCTTCCTTCCCGCGGCCTGCTGCC
GGCTCTGCGGCCTCTTCCGCGTCTTCGCCTTCGCCCTCAGACGAGTCGGATCTCCCTTTGGGCCGCCTCC
CCGCATCGATACCGAGCGCTGCTCGAGAGATCTACGGGTGGCATCCCTGTGACCCCTCCCCAGTGCCTCT
CCTGGCCCTGGAAGTTGCCACTCCAGTGCCCACCAGCCTTGTCCTAATAAAATTAAGTTGCATCATTTTG
TCTGACTAGGTGTCCTTCTATAATATTATGGGGTGGAGGGGGGTGGTATGGAGCAAGGGGCAAGTTGGGA
AGACAACCTGTAGGGCCTGCGGGGTCTATTGGGAACCAAGCTGGAGTGCAGTGGCACAATCTTGGCTCAC
TGCAATCTCCGCCTCCTGGGTTCAAGCGATTCTCCTGCCTCAGCCTCCCGAGTTGTTGGGATTCCAGGCA
TGCATGACCAGGCTCAGCTAATTTTTGTTTTTTTGGTAGAGACGGGGTTTCACCATATTGGCCAGGCTGG
TCTCCAACTCCTAATCTCAGGTGATCTACCCACCTTGGCCTCCCAAATTGCTGGGATTACAGGCGTGAAC
CACTGCTCCCTTCCCTGTCCTTCTGATTTTGTAGGTAACCACGTGCGGACCGAGCGGCCGCAGGAACCCC
TAGTGATGGAGTTGGCCACTCCCTCTCTGCGCGCTCGCTCGCTCACTGAGGCCGGGCGACCAAAGGTCGC
CCGACGCCCGGGCTTTGCCCGGGCGGCCTCAGTGAGCGAGCGAGCGCGCAGCTGCCTGCAGGGGCGCCTG
ATGCGGTATTTTCTCCTTACGCATCTGTGCGGTATTTCACACCGCATA
[142 nt withheld, positions 4529-4670]
C
[141 nt withheld, positions 4672-4812]
CCTTTGACGTTGGAGTCCACGTTCTTT
[37 nt withheld, positions 4840-4876]
ACCCTATCTCGGGCTATTCTTTTGATTTATAAGGGATTTTGCCGATTTCGGCCTATTGGTTAAAAAATGA
GCTGATTTAACAAAAATTTAACGCGAATTTTAACAAAATATTAACGTTTACAATTTTATGGTGCACTCTC
AGTACAATCTGCTCTGATGCCGCATAGTTAAGCCAGCCCCGACACCCGCCAACACCCGCTGACGCGCCCT
GACGGGCTTGTCTGCTCCCGGCATCCGCTTACAGACAAGCTGTGACCGTCTCCGGGAGCTGCATGTGTCA
GAGGTTTTCACCGTCATCACCGAAACGCGCGAGACGAAAGGGCCTCGTGATACGCCTATTTTTATAGGTT
AATGTCATGATAATAATGGTTTCTTAGACGTCAGGTGGCACTTTTCGGGGAAATGTGCGCGGAACCCCTA
TTTGTTTATTTTTCTAAATACATTCAAATATGTATCCGCTCATGAGACAATAACCCTGATAAATGCTTCA
ATAATATTGAAAAAGGAAGAGTATGAGTATTCAACATTTCCGTGTCGCCCTTATTCCCTTTTTTGCGGCA
TTTTGCCTTCCTGTTTTTGCTCACCCAGAAACGCTGGTGAAAGTAAAAGATGCTGAAGATCAGTTGGGTG
CACGAGTGGGTTACATCGAACTGGATCTCAACAGCGGTAAGATCCTTGAGAGTTTTCGCCCCGAAGAACG
TTTTCCAATGATGAGCACTTTTAAAGTTCTGCTATGTGGCGCGGTATTATCCCGTATTGACGCCGGGCAA
GAGCAACTCGGTCGCCGCATACACTATTCTCAGAATGACTTGGTTGAGTACTCACCAGTCACAGAAAAGC
ATCTTACGGATGGCATGACAGTAAGAGAATTATGCAGTGCTGCCATAACCATGAGTGATAACACTGCGGC
CAACTTACTTCTGACAACGATCGGAGGACCGAAGGAGCTAACCGCTTTTTTGCACAACATGGGGGATCAT
GTAACTCGCCTTGATCGTTGGGAACCGGAGCTGAATGAAGCCATACCAAACGACGAGCGTGACACCACGA
TGCCTGTAGCAATGGCAACAACGTTGCGCAAACTATTAACTGGCGAACTACTTACTCTAGCTTCCCGGCA
ACAATTAATAGACTGGATGGAGGCGGATAAAGTTGCAGGACCACTTCTGCGCTCGGCCCTTCCGGCTGGC
TGGTTTATTGCTGATAAATCTGGAGCCGGTGAGCGTGGGTCTCGCGGTATCATTGCAGCACTGGGGCCAG
ATGGTAAGCCCTCCCGTATCGTAGTTATCTACACGACGGGGAGTCAGGCAACTATGGATGAACGAAATAG
ACAGATCGCTGAGATAGGTGCCTCACTGATTAAGCATTGGTAACTGTCAGACCAAGTTTACTCATATATA
CTTTAGATTGATTTAAAACTTCATTTTTAATTTAAAAGGATCTAGGTGAAGATCCTTTTTGATAATCTCA
TGACCAAAATCCCTTAACGTGAGTTTTCGTTCCACTGAGCGTCAGACCCCGTAGAAAAGATCAAAGGATC
TTCTTGAGATCCTTTTTTTCTGCGCGTAATCTGCTGCTTGCAAACAAAAAAACCACCGCTACCAGCGGTG
GTTTGTTTGCCGGATCAAGAGCTACCAACTCTTTTTCCGAAGGTAACTGGCTTCAGCAGAGCGCAGATAC
CAAATACTGTCCTTCTAGTGTAGCCGTAGTTAGGCCACCACTTCAAGAACTCTGTAGCACCGCCTACATA
CCTCGCTCTGCTAATCCTGTTACCAGTGGCTGCTGCCAGTGGCGATAAGTCGTGTCTTACCGGGTTGGAC
TCAAGACGATAGTTACCGGATAAGGCGCAGCGGTCGGGCTGAACGGGGGGTTCGTGCACACAGCCCAGCT
TGGAGCGAACGACCTACACCGAACTGAGATACCTACAGCGTGAGCTATGAGAAAGCGCCACGCTTCCCGA
AGGGAGAAAGGCGGACAGGTATCCGGTAAGCGGCAGGGTCGGAACAGGAGAGCGCACGAGGGAGCTTCCA
GGGGGAAACGCCTGGTATCTTTATAGTCCTGTCGGGTTTCGCCACCTCTGACTTGAGCGTCGATTTTTGT
GATGCTCGTCAGGGGGGCGGAGCCTATGGAAAAACGCCAGCAACGCGGCCTTTTTACGGTTCCTGGCCTT
TTGCTGGCCTTTTGCTCACATGT
Features (pLannotate 1.2.2; 16 found; start..end, strand, type, name):
      1..141     -  repeat_region  AAV2 ITR: inverted terminal repeat of adeno-associated virus serotype 2 inverted
    160..1448    +  promoter       CaMKII promoter: promoter for the mouse calcium/calmodulin-dependent kinase II α subunit
   1489..2361    +  CDS            hop: BACH_NATPH - Experimental evidence at protein level: Swiss-Prot protein existence level 1. Light-driven anion pump. Binding affinity for the anions is in the order, bromide > chloride > nitrate > azide > bromate and binding is pH dependent. From Natronomonas pharaonis (Natronobacterium pharaonis).
   2371..2430    +  CDS            KCNJ2 (fragment): KCNJ2_HUMAN - Also known as IRK1. Experimental evidence at protein level: Swiss-Prot protein existence level 1. Probably participates in establishing action potential waveform and excitability of neuronal and muscle tissues. Inward rectifier potassium channels are characterized by a greater tendency to allow potassium to flow into the cell rather than out of it. Their voltage dependence is regulated by the concentration of extracellular potassium; as external potassium is raised, the voltage range of the channel opening shifts to more positive voltages. The inward rectification is mainly due t
   2429..3145    +  CDS            EYFP: enhanced YFP mammalian codon-optimized
   3172..3196    +  misc_feature   MCS (fragment): pBluescript multiple cloning site
   3196..3784    +  misc_feature   WPRE: woodchuck hepatitis virus posttranscriptional regulatory element
   3816..4292    +  polyA_signal   hGH poly(A) signal: human growth hormone polyadenylation signal
   4332..4472    +  repeat_region  AAV2 ITR: inverted terminal repeat of adeno-associated virus serotype 2 inverted
   4477..4528    -  misc_feature   bom (fragment): basis of mobility region from pBR322
   4547..4927    +  rep_origin     M13 ori (sequence partly withheld): M13 bacteriophage origin of replication; arrow indicates direction of (+) strand synthesis
   5003..5052    -  misc_feature   bom (fragment): basis of mobility region from pBR322
   5154..5189    -  CDS            rop (fragment): Rop protein, which maintains plasmids at low copy number; rop
   5284..5388    +  promoter       AmpR promoter: bla
   5389..6249    +  CDS            AmpR: β-lactamase; bla; confers resistance to ampicillin, carbenicillin, and related antibiotics
   6420..7008    +  rep_origin     ori: high-copy-number ColE1/pMB1/pBR322/pUC origin of replication
