[The description below was written by a language model from this plasmid's Addgene catalogue record, the feature table of its GenBank file and pLannotate feature annotations shown in this document.]
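Description:
pAAV-CaMKIIa-eNpHR 3.0-EYFP is an AAV transfer plasmid of about 7.1 kb for mammalian expression of an inhibitory optogenetic tool in neurons. The expression cassette lies between AAV2 inverted terminal repeats, which allow it to be replicated and packaged into recombinant AAV particles when helper functions are supplied in trans. Outside the ITRs, the bacterial backbone carries a high-copy ColE1/pUC-type origin, an ampicillin resistance gene (β-lactamase) with its own promoter, and an f1/M13 phage origin. The catalogue recommends a recombination-deficient host. This fits the NGS-derived annotation, in which the left ITR is detected only as short fragments, while the second full-length record shows it intact.

Transcription is driven by the mouse calcium/calmodulin-dependent kinase II alpha subunit promoter (about 1.3 kb). The coding region begins with halorhodopsin from Natronomonas pharaonis, a light-driven anion (chloride) pump. The catalogue lists the insert species as human, but the annotation identifies the opsin as archaeal. Only the short segment that follows, matching the inward-rectifier potassium channel KCNJ2 (Kir2.1), is of human origin, and it corresponds to the trafficking signal listed by the depositor. EYFP is fused at the C terminus of the opsin. The record also lists an ER export signal, which is not separately annotated. These trafficking elements are generally intended to improve delivery of the pump to the plasma membrane. A WPRE and the human growth hormone polyadenylation signal follow, enhancing transcript processing and expression.

The stated purpose is optogenetic inhibition, with EYFP fluorescence marking the expressing cells. The held GenBank record is a 701 bp partial read annotated only with an EGFP-N primer site.
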