Addgene plasmid #26971: pAAV-CaMKIIa-eNpHR 3.0-EYFP
Purpose: AAV expression of eNpHR 3.0 fused to EYFP driven by CaMKIIa promoter for optogenetic inhibition
Depositing lab: Karl Deisseroth.
Backbone
  Vector backbone: pAAV
  Backbone manufacturer: Invitrogen
  Backbone size w/o insert (bp): 5332
  Vector type: Mammalian Expression, AAV
Growth in bacteria
  Bacterial resistance: Ampicillin, 100 μg/mL
  Growth temperature: 37°C
  Growth strain: NEB Stable
  Growth instructions: Stbl3 (rec A-) cells to avoid recombinations with the LTRs
  Copy number: High Copy
Gene/Insert
  Gene/Insert name: eNpHR 3.0
  Species: H. sapiens (human)
  Insert size (bp): 1683
  Mutation: Trafficking Signal (TS) ER Export Signal
  Promoter: CaMKIIa
  Tag / fusion protein: EYFP (C terminal on insert)
  Cloning method: Restriction Enzyme; 5′ cloning site BamHI, AgeI (not destroyed); 3′ cloning site EcoRI, HinDIII (not destroyed)
  Sequencing primers: 5′ ctcagaagccccaagctcgtc; 3′ GCAATAGCATGATACAAAGG
Terms and licenses: Academic/Nonprofit Terms; Industry Terms: Not Available to Industry
Depositor comments: This plasmid contains the mouse calcium/calmodulin-dependent kinase II alpha subunit promoter. For additional information please visit - http://www.optogenetics.org
How to cite: pAAV-CaMKIIa-eNpHR 3.0-EYFP was a gift from Karl Deisseroth (Addgene plasmid # 26971 ; http://n2t.net/addgene:26971 ; RRID:Addgene_26971) For viral preps, please replace (Addgene plasmid # 26971) in the above sentence with: (Addgene viral prep # 26971-AAV1) or (Addgene viral prep # 26971-AAV9)
