LOCUS       Exported 701 bp ds-DNA linear SYN 17-MAY-2021
DEFINITION  AAV expression of eNpHR 3.0 fused to EYFP driven by CaMKIIa promoter
            for optogenetic inhibition.
ACCESSION   .
VERSION     .
KEYWORDS    pAAV-CaMKIIa-eNpHR 3.0-EYFP
SOURCE      synthetic DNA construct
  ORGANISM  synthetic DNA construct
REFERENCE   1 (bases 1 to 701)
  TITLE     eNpHR3.0-EYFP
REFERENCE   2 (bases 1 to 701)
  AUTHORS   .
  TITLE     Direct Submission
  JOURNAL   Exported May 17, 2021 from SnapGene Server 1.1.58
            http://www.snapgene.com
FEATURES             Location/Qualifiers
     source          1..701
                     /organism="synthetic DNA construct"
                     /mol_type="other DNA"
     primer_bind     210..231
                     /label=EGFP-N
                     /note="EGFP, reverse primer"
ORIGIN
        1 gccttcgggc atggcggact tgaagaagtc gtgctgcttc atgtggtcgg ggtagcgggc
       61 gaagcactgc aggccgtagc cgaaggtggt cacgagggtg ggccagggca cgggcagctt
      121 gccggtggtg cagatgaact tcagggtcag cttgccgtag gtggcatcgc cctcgccctc
      181 gccggacacg ctgaacttgt ggccgtttac gtcgccgtcc agctcgacca ggatgggcac
      241 caccccggtg aacagctcct cgcccttgct caccacgttg atgtcgatct ggtccagggg
      301 gatgtactcg ccctcgctgg tgatcctgct cttggcggcc gcatcatcag ccggggtccc
      361 agaagcagat ggaacatcca aaatgctgcc ggacacgaca gattcgtttg acgtcagata
      421 gttcaggagc aagaatgcga aaatgtactt tgccacgata tccaggaaag aatatcccca
      481 gctcgtcacc ccaacgggca acaccgcgat accctcgact ccaagagccc acacaattgg
      541 ataccccagc cacatcacta ctgtcaacag cttcagggta ttgaacatgt cagcggttcc
      601 cgcggctttg gcgtcctgtg cccactccac cagcaggata tacaagacca ccagaaagca
      661 tgcacaactg atagcgtacc agaaccatct catgaggtgg g
//
