>Addgene plasmid #26971 | pAAV-CaMKIIa-eNpHR 3.0-EYFP | addgene partial sequence | sequence record 33284 | 26971 with eNpHR-R 5'-gcacaaggatggttgacaca
TCGGGTCATAAAAACGAACAGCAGTATACTCAGTCCTGCAAGTGCGATGTTGATATAGAGACTGCTTGCA
AGCAAAGGGTCGTTCAGCACGAACTCGAACAACTCCCTTTGGGTAACCTCGGCTTGAAGGGCCACGGCAC
TCTCGGTCACGGGAGGCAGGGTCTCTGTCATGGTGGCCTACCGGTACCCGGGGATCCGGTACCGCTCTAG
AGCTGCCCCCAGAACTAGGGGCCACTCGCCTGCCCGTGCTCCTGAGTGCAAACGGAGAACCGGCTTGACT
GACGAGCTTGGGGCTTCTGAGCAGGGCACTGTGGCTGCTCACAGCCTCGCGAGCCTTCGTCAGCATCCAG
GTCCCCATGGCAACCACCTCCGAAACGCCCTGTTCCCGTTGCCCCGGTAACTGCCTCCCCAACACCTGCC
TGCCTTTCACTTTAAAACCTGCTCCTCTTTGCCCTGGCCTTATATACACAATACTGCAGGACTGTGTGGG
CCCAGGAGCAAGTGGACCCTGTTCCCCCAGGGTGATGTACTGAGGGGGTTGGAGAAGGGGATGCGAACAA
ACTTAGTCCACAAGTGATCATCGCTCTTCCTACCTCCCCCACCTCCAACTATAGGGCCCTTTTAACAGAC
GGGATGGGATTAAGTGGGGCAAAGAGGCAGTTGCTATGGTAACGGCTAGTGGGTGCCACATTCTGGGATG
GTCCT
