>Addgene plasmid #26971 | pAAV-CaMKIIa-eNpHR 3.0-EYFP | addgene partial sequence | sequence record 33285 | 26971 with WPRE-R
TTTGTAATCCAGAGGTTGATTATCGATAAGCTTGATATCGAATTCTCATTACACCTCGTTCTCGTAGCAG
AACTTGTACAGCTCGTCCATGCCGAGAGTGATCCCGGCGGCGGTCACGAACTCCAGCAGGACCATGTGAT
CGCGCTTCTCGTTGGGGTCTTTGCTCAGGGCGGACTGGTAGCTCAGGTAGTGGTTGTCGGGCAGCAGCAC
GGGGCCGTCGCCGATGGGGGTGTTCTGCTGGTAGTGGTCGGCGAGCTGCACGCTGCCGTCCTCGATGTTG
TGGCGGATCTTGAAGTTCACCTTGATGCCGTTCTTCTGCTTGTCGGCCATGATATAGACGTTGTGGCTGT
TGTAGTTGTACTCCAGCTTGTGCCCCAGGATGTTGCCGTCCTCCTTGAAGTCGATGCCCTTCAGCTCGAT
GCGGTTCACCAGGGTGTCGCCCTCGAACTTCACCTCGGCGCGGGTCTTGTAGTTGCCGTCGTCCTTGAAG
AAGATGGTGCGCTCCTGGACGTAGCCTTCGGGCATGGCGGACTTGAAGAAGTCGTGCTGCTTCATGTGGT
CGGGGTAGCGGGCGAAGCACTGCAGGCCGTAGCCGAAGGTGGTCACGAGGGTGGGCCAGGGCACGGGCAG
CTTGCCGGTGGTGCAGATGAACTTCAGGGTCAGCTTGCCGTAGGTGGCATCGCCCTCGCCCTCGCCGGAC
ACGCTGAACTTGTGGCCGTTTACGTCGCCGTCCAGCTCGACCAGGATGGGCACCACCCCGGTGAACAGCT
CCTCGCCCTTGCTCACCACGTTGATGTCGATCTGGTCCA
