>Addgene plasmid #26971 | pAAV-CaMKIIa-eNpHR 3.0-EYFP | addgene partial sequence | sequence record 33286 | 26971 with EGFP-N
CCTTGCTCACCACGTTGATGTCGATCTGGTCCAGGGGGATGTACTCGCCCTCGCTGGTGATCCTGCTCTT
GGCGGCCGCATCATCAGCCGGGGTCCCAGAAGCAGATGGAACATCCAAAATGCTGCCGGACACGACAGAT
TCGTTTGACGTCAGATAGTTCAGGAGCAAGAATGCGAAAATGTACTTTGCCACGATATCCAGGAAAGAAT
ATCCCCAGCTCGTCACCCCAACGGGCAACACCGCGATACCCTCGACTCCAAGAGCCCACACAATTGGATA
CCCCAGCCACATCACTACTGTCAACAGCTTCAGGGTATTGAACATGTCAGCGGTTCCCGCGGCTTTGGCG
TCCTGTGCCCACTCCACCAGCAGGATATACAAGACCACCAGAAAGCATGCACAACTGATAGCGTACCAGA
ACCATCTCATGAGGTGGGAGGAGGTAGTCAGGGCCGCGGCAAGGCCAGTCACGCACATAGCGATATCGAA
AGTGATAGCTGTGAAGAGCTTTGTAGCATTGCTTCCGGCCAGGAGACCCAGAGCGAGGAGAATCATGGGC
GTGGAAAGTGCCCAGGTGAGATACCGTCCCCACATGGTGACTACACCATCTACCTCTTCTCCTCCCAGCA
TCACTGAGCTGCCTTCTGCAAAATGGCCCGCTGGCATTTCAAGAACGGAAATTGTCAGGCCGCTCGCCAA
TCCAGTGTAGGAGGCAATGCTGACGACAGGCACAAGGATGGTTGACACAGCAATAAGTTTTGCCCGTGGA
TCATCGAGTCCTCGGGTCATAAAAACGAACAGCAGTATACTCAGTCCTGCAAGTGCGATGTTGATATAGA
GACTGCTTGCAAGCAAAGGGTCGTTC
